>Addgene plasmid #161378 | pDONR221-SLCO1B7_STOP | addgene full sequence | sequence record 479323 | Addgene NGS Result
CAAAAGAGCCGTCGATCAGGCCCACCAGAGAGGAGCTGATCTCGAATCTCCGCTCGATCTGTGTGGTGGA
GATCTTCATGGTGGAGCCTGCTTTTTTGTACAAAGTTGGCATTATAAAAAAGCATTGCTCATCAATGTGT
TGCAACGAACAGGTCACTATCAGTCAAAATAAAATCATTATTTGGGGCCCGAGCTTAAGACTGGCCGTCG
TTTTACAACGTCGTGACTGGGAAAACATCCATGCTAGCGTTAACGCGAGAGTAGGGAACTGCCAGGCATC
AAATAAAACGAAAGGCTCAGTCGGAAGACTGGGCCTTTCGTTTTATCTGTTGTTTGTCGGTGAACGCTCT
CCTGAGTAGGACAAATCCGCCGGGAGCGGATTTGAACGTTGTGAAGCAACGGCCCGGAGGGTGGCGGGCA
GGACGCCCGCCATAAACTGCCAGGCATCAAACTAAGCAGAAGGCCATCCTGACGGATGGCCTTTTTGCGT
TTCTACAAACTCTTCCTGGCTAGCGGTACGCGTATTAATTGCGTTGCGCTCACTGCCCGCTTTCCAGTCG
GGAAACCTGTCGTGCCAGCTGCATTAATGAATCGGCCAACGCGCGGGGAGAGGCGGTTTGCGTATTGGGC
GCTCTTCCGCTTCCTCGCTCACTGACTCGCTGCGCTCGGTCGTTCGGCTGCGGCGAGCGGTATCAGCTCA
CTCAAAGGCGGTAATACGGTTATCCACAGAATCAGGGGATAACGCAGGAAAGAACATGTGAGCAAAAGGC
CAGCAAAAGGCCAGGAACCGTAAAAAGGCCGCGTTGCTGGCGTTTTTCCATAGGCTCCGCCCCCCTGACG
AGCATCACAAAAATCGACGCTCAAGTCAGAGGTGGCGAAACCCGACAGGACTATAAAGATACCAGGCGTT
TCCCCCTGGAAGCTCCCTCGTGCGCTCTCCTGTTCCGACCCTGCCGCTTACCGGATACCTGTCCGCCTTT
CTCCCTTCGGGAAGCGTGGCGCTTTCTCATAGCTCACGCTGTAGGTATCTCAGTTCGGTGTAGGTCGTTC
GCTCCAAGCTGGGCTGTGTGCACGAACCCCCCGTTCAGCCCGACCGCTGCGCCTTATCCGGTAACTATCG
TCTTGAGTCCAACCCGGTAAGACACGACTTATCGCCACTGGCAGCAGCCACTGGTAACAGGATTAGCAGA
GCGAGGTATGTAGGCGGTGCTACAGAGTTCTTGAAGTGGTGGCCTAACTACGGCTACACTAGAAGAACAG
TATTTGGTATCTGCGCTCTGCTGAAGCCAGTTACCTTCGGAAAAAGAGTTGGTAGCTCTTGATCCGGCAA
ACAAACCACCGCTGGTAGCGGTGGTTTTTTTGTTTGCAAGCAGCAGATTACGCGCAGAAAAAAAGGATCT
CAAGAAGATCCTTTGATCTTTTCTACGGGGTCTGACGCTCAGTGGAACGACGCGTAACTCACGTTAAGGG
ATTTTGGTCATGAGCTTGCGCCGTCCCGTCAAGTCAGCGTAATGCTCTGCCAGTGTTACAACCAATTAAC
CAATTCTGATTAGAAAAACTCATCGAGCATCAAATGAAACTGCAATTTATTCATATCAGGATTATCAATA
CCATATTTTTGAAAAAGCCGTTTCTGTAATGAAGGAGAAAACTCACCGAGGCAGTTCCATAGGATGGCAA
GATCCTGGTATCGGTCTGCGATTCCGACTCGTCCAACATCAATACAACCTATTAATTTCCCCTCGTCAAA
AATAAGGTTATCAAGTGAGAAATCACCATGAGTGACGACTGAATCCGGTGAGAATGGCAAAAGTTTATGC
ATTTCTTTCCAGACTTGTTCAACAGGCCAGCCATTACGCTCGTCATCAAAATCACTCGCATCAACCAAAC
CGTTATTCATTCGTGATTGCGCCTGAGCGAGACGAAATACGCGATCGCTGTTAAAAGGACAATTACAAAC
AGGAATCGAATGCAACCGGCGCAGGAACACTGCCAGCGCATCAACAATATTTTCACCTGAATCAGGATAT
TCTTCTAATACCTGGAATGCTGTTTTTCCGGGGATCGCAGTGGTGAGTAACCATGCATCATCAGGAGTAC
GGATAAAATGCTTGATGGTCGGAAGAGGCATAAATTCCGTCAGCCAGTTTAGTCTGACCATCTCATCTGT
AACATCATTGGCAACGCTACCTTTGCCATGTTTCAGAAACAACTCTGGCGCATCGGGCTTCCCATACAAG
CGATAGATTGTCGCACCTGATTGCCCGACATTATCGCGAGCCCATTTATACCCATATAAATCAGCATCCA
TGTTGGAATTTAATCGCGGCCTCGACGTTTCCCGTTGAATATGGCTCATAACACCCCTTGTATTACTGTT
TATGTAAGCAGACAGTTTTATTGTTCATGATGATATATTTTTATCTTGTGCAATGTAACATCAGAGATTT
TGAGACACGGGCCAGAGCTGCCAGGAAACAGCTATGACCATGTAATACGACTCACTATAGGGGATATCAG
CTGGATGGCAAATAATGATTTTATTTTGACTGATAGTGACCTGTTCGTTGCAACAAATTGATAAGCAATG
CTTTCTTATAATGCCAACTTTGTACAAGAAAGCTGGGTCTTACTGCTCCTCGGCGCTTGGCACAAAGTGC
TCAGAATCATTCAGGAACTCCAGGTTGGCCTCGTCCATGACCTGGCGCTCGTTCTCCAGCACCTTTGTAT
CCTTGCCGTGGGACTTCTTCCTCACCACGAAGATAAACACGGTCAGCAGCACCAGCACAGGAAAGATCAG
GGCCACCTTCAGGCCGAAAAAGGCCCGGCCCAGATATGTGCTATTGTAGATTCTACAGGCTCCCCTTGCT
CCGCAGGAGTTGGTGCTCCACTTCATACATGTGGTATCGATCAGGGCGCCAAAATAGATTGGCACCAGGA
TGCCGCCCAGAGATCTCATGATCATGGAGTGGAAGCCGATGGCCAGGGCCTTCAGCTCAGGCTGCACGAT
CCGGATGACCAGCACGCTGTAAGATGTCAGGCCCACGGCGCACAGAAAGGCGTCCAGCACCTGGATCACG
AAATACACGTAGCTCTTGCGGGTACATGCATCGTCCCTTGGGCACTCTCCCAGGTGGGCGGAATAATTCT
TGTTCTGCAGGCCGATCACTTCCACGCAGCTGCAATTGTAGAACACGATTGGCTCCTTGTTGCCAGAGGA
GCTCTTACAGCCGGCCAGGCAAGGGCTCAGGTAGGTGATGCCATTGTTGCCGCACACGGGCTCCCACTGA
GACTCGTCACAATTGCACTCGCTGTTGCAATAAGACAGTGGCACATCCACGTGGGACCGCACTGGGCTAT
TGCCGTCGTATGTCAGGGTCAGGCCGGCCACGGACTTGCTCTCACAGATCAGGAAAAAGTACAGCACCTG
AGACAGCAGGTGCACGGTGGCGGAGCAAAAGGCCAGCTTGGCCAGGCCCACCAGAGACAGCTTAAACTTC
TTGATGATATATCCTCCGGAGAACATTCCGATTGCCACTGCAGGCAGGGCCAGCACGCCCAGCAGGAAGT
TTGTCTTAGAGGCGGACCAGCCGTACTGCTGCTCCACCATCTTGATGATATAGGTCAGGGAGGCGATGTA
AGAGGACATGTGCAGCAGTGTGAAGATCACAAAGATCACATACAGGGGATTGGTCAGGATAGACTTCAGG
GACTGGAAAAAGCCTGTCACGTTCTTGGTGATGTACTTGCGCCTATTTGTCAGGTTGGCGATCTGATTTC
TCTTATCGTTGGTCTTCAGCACGTGCAGGAACAGGCTCACCTTCCGCTCCTTCTGAGGCTTATTGGGGTT
CAGTGGCAGGAAAAAGAAAGGGATGCTAGAGATGATAGACACGATGCCGGACACCAGAAAGCCCAGCCAC
CATGCTCCCACCCATCTGCTGTCCTTGGGTGTGATCCGGATGGTAGACAGATCCACATAGCCGATGTCCA
CGTACATCTTGGCGAACAGGGAGCCCAGCATGAAGGCAAACACCAGGCCTGTCATGCCCATCACATTCAC
GGTGCCCAGATACAGGGAGCTGTGGCCCTCCTTGGCAAAATCGTCGATGTAGCTGATGCCCAGAGGCACG
ATGGGTGTCTCGCCGATGCCTCTCAGCATGTTGCCCATGAACACGTAGATCCACATGTGGCTGCCAGACT
CCTTCACGCATCCCCTCTCGATGATCTCGGATGGGGTCCTATTCAGGCTCAGCATCTGGTTGATCAGGCA
ATTTGGCAGGTTGGATGTGCTATTCTCGGAAGGATCGATGTTGGTCTCCTTGCTATAGCGATAGTAGCCC
ATAAAGAAGTGGGGCAGTGCCATCAGGATGCTTCCGGTTCCCATCAGGAAGCAGCCGATGCCGATCAGCT
TTGGCCTGTGCAGCTTGCTGCCAAAGTAAGACACGAACACGATCACAAACAGGTTGCCGATCT
Features (pLannotate 1.2.2; 10 found; start..end, strand, type, name):
     85..184     -  protein_bind   attL1: mutant version of attL; recombination site for the Gateway® LR reaction LR Clonase™
    200..236     +  CDS            lacZα (fragment): LacZα fragment of β-galactosidase; lacZ fragment
    283..326     -  terminator     rrnB T1 terminator: Escherichia coli rrnB; transcription terminator T1 from the E. coli rrnB gene
    458..485     +  terminator     rrnB T2 terminator: transcription terminator T2 from the E. coli rrnB gene
    540..632     -  CDS            lacI (fragment): lac repressor; lacI; The lac repressor binds to the lac operator to inhibit transcription in E. coli. This inhibition can be relieved by adding lactose or isopropyl-β-D-thiogalactopyranoside (IPTG).
    815..1403    -  rep_origin     ori: high-copy-number ColE1/pMB1/pBR322/pUC origin of replication
   1550..2359    -  CDS            KanR: aminoglycoside phosphotransferase; aph(3')-Ia; confers resistance to kanamycin in bacteria or G418 (Geneticin®) in eukaryotes
   2493..2511    +  promoter       T7 promoter: promoter for bacteriophage T7 RNA polymerase
   2529..2628    +  protein_bind   attL2: mutant version of attL; recombination site for the Gateway® LR reaction LR Clonase™
   2642..88      -  CDS            SLCO1B3 (fragment) (across the origin): SO1B3_HUMAN - Also known as LST2, OATP1B3, OATP8, SLC21A8. Experimental evidence at protein level: Swiss-Prot protein existence level 1. Mediates the Na(+)-independent uptake of organic anions such as 17-beta-glucuronosyl estradiol, taurocholate, triiodothyronine (T3), leukotriene C4, dehydroepiandrosterone sulfate (DHEAS), methotrexate and sulfobromophthalein (BSP). Involved in the clearance of bile acids and organic anions from the liver. From Homo sapiens (Human).
