>Addgene plasmid #161378 | pDONR221-SLCO1B7_STOP | analyzer sequence | sequence record 312690
CTTTCCTGCGTTATCCCCTGATTCTGTGGATAACCGTATTACCGCCTTTGAGTGAGCTGATACCGCTCGC
CGCAGCCGAACGACCGAGCGCAGCGAGTCAGTGAGCGAGGAAGCGGAAGAGCGCCCAATACGCAAACCGC
CTCTCCCCGCGCGTTGGCCGATTCATTAATGCAGCTGGCACGACAGGTTTCCCGACTGGAAAGCGGGCAG
TGAGCGCAACGCAATTAATACGCGTACCGCTAGCCAGGAAGAGTTTGTAGAAACGCAAAAAGGCCATCCG
TCAGGATGGCCTTCTGCTTAGTTTGATGCCTGGCAGTTTATGGCGGGCGTCCTGCCCGCCACCCTCCGGG
CCGTTGCTTCACAACGTTCAAATCCGCTCCCGGCGGATTTGTCCTACTCAGGAGAGCGTTCACCGACAAA
CAACAGATAAAACGAAAGGCCCAGTCTTCCGACTGAGCCTTTCGTTTTATTTGATGCCTGGCAGTTCCCT
ACTCTCGCGTTAACGCTAGCATGGATGTTTTCCCAGTCACGACGTTGTAAAACGACGGCCAGTCTTAAGC
TCGGGCCCCAAATAATGATTTTATTTTGACTGATAGTGACCTGTTCGTTGCAACACATTGATGAGCAATG
CTTTTTTATAATGCCAACTTTGTACAAAAAAGCAGGCTCCACCATGAAGATCTCCACCACACAGATCGAG
CGGAGATTCGAGATCAGCTCCTCTCTGGTGGGCCTGATCGACGGCTCTTTTGAGATCGGCAACCTGTTTG
TGATCGTGTTCGTGTCTTACTTTGGCAGCAAGCTGCACAGGCCAAAGCTGATCGGCATCGGCTGCTTCCT
GATGGGAACCGGAAGCATCCTGATGGCACTGCCCCACTTCTTTATGGGCTACTATCGCTATAGCAAGGAG
ACCAACATCGATCCTTCCGAGAATAGCACATCCAACCTGCCAAATTGCCTGATCAACCAGATGCTGAGCC
TGAATAGGACCCCATCCGAGATCATCGAGAGGGGATGCGTGAAGGAGTCTGGCAGCCACATGTGGATCTA
CGTGTTCATGGGCAACATGCTGAGAGGCATCGGCGAGACACCCATCGTGCCTCTGGGCATCAGCTACATC
GACGATTTTGCCAAGGAGGGCCACAGCTCCCTGTATCTGGGCACCGTGAATGTGATGGGCATGACAGGCC
TGGTGTTTGCCTTCATGCTGGGCTCCCTGTTCGCCAAGATGTACGTGGACATCGGCTATGTGGATCTGTC
TACCATCCGGATCACACCCAAGGACAGCAGATGGGTGGGAGCATGGTGGCTGGGCTTTCTGGTGTCCGGC
ATCGTGTCTATCATCTCTAGCATCCCTTTCTTTTTCCTGCCACTGAACCCCAATAAGCCTCAGAAGGAGC
GGAAGGTGAGCCTGTTCCTGCACGTGCTGAAGACCAACGATAAGAGAAATCAGATCGCCAACCTGACAAA
TAGGCGCAAGTACATCACCAAGAACGTGACAGGCTTTTTCCAGTCCCTGAAGTCTATCCTGACCAATCCC
CTGTATGTGATCTTTGTGATCTTCACACTGCTGCACATGTCCTCTTACATCGCCTCCCTGACCTATATCA
TCAAGATGGTGGAGCAGCAGTACGGCTGGTCCGCCTCTAAGACAAACTTCCTGCTGGGCGTGCTGGCCCT
GCCTGCAGTGGCAATCGGAATGTTCTCCGGAGGATATATCATCAAGAAGTTTAAGCTGTCTCTGGTGGGC
CTGGCCAAGCTGGCCTTTTGCTCCGCCACCGTGCACCTGCTGTCTCAGGTGCTGTACTTTTTCCTGATCT
GTGAGAGCAAGTCCGTGGCCGGCCTGACCCTGACATACGACGGCAATAGCCCAGTGCGGTCCCACGTGGA
TGTGCCACTGTCTTATTGCAACAGCGAGTGCAATTGTGACGAGTCTCAGTGGGAGCCCGTGTGCGGCAAC
AATGGCATCACCTACCTGAGCCCTTGCCTGGCCGGCTGTAAGAGCTCCTCTGGCAACAAGGAGCCAATCG
TGTTCTACAATTGCAGCTGCGTGGAAGTGATCGGCCTGCAGAACAAGAATTATTCCGCCCACCTGGGAGA
GTGCCCAAGGGACGATGCATGTACCCGCAAGAGCTACGTGTATTTCGTGATCCAGGTGCTGGACGCCTTT
CTGTGCGCCGTGGGCCTGACATCTTACAGCGTGCTGGTCATCCGGATCGTGCAGCCTGAGCTGAAGGCCC
TGGCCATCGGCTTCCACTCCATGATCATGAGATCTCTGGGCGGCATCCTGGTGCCAATCTATTTTGGCGC
CCTGATCGATACCACATGTATGAAGTGGAGCACCAACTCCTGCGGAGCAAGGGGAGCCTGTAGAATCTAC
AATAGCACATATCTGGGCCGGGCCTTTTTCGGCCTGAAGGTGGCCCTGATCTTTCCTGTGCTGGTGCTGC
TGACCGTGTTTATCTTCGTGGTGAGGAAGAAGTCCCACGGCAAGGATACAAAGGTGCTGGAGAACGAGCG
CCAGGTCATGGACGAGGCCAACCTGGAGTTCCTGAATGATTCTGAGCACTTTGTGCCAAGCGCCGAGGAG
CAGTAAGACCCAGCTTTCTTGTACAAAGTTGGCATTATAAGAAAGCATTGCTTATCAATTTGTTGCAACG
AACAGGTCACTATCAGTCAAAATAAAATCATTATTTGCCATCCAGCTGATATCCCCTATAGTGAGTCGTA
TTACATGGTCATAGCTGTTTCCTGGCAGCTCTGGCCCGTGTCTCAAAATCTCTGATGTTACATTGCACAA
GATAAAATAATATCATCATGAACAATAAAACTGTCTGCTTACATAAACAGTAATACAAGGGGTGTTATGA
GCCATATTCAACGGGAAACGTCGAGGCCGCGATTAAATTCCAACATGGATGCTGATTTATATGGGTATAA
ATGGGCTCGCGATAATGTCGGGCAATCAGGTGCGACAATCTATCGCTTGTATGGGAAGCCCGATGCGCCA
GAGTTGTTTCTGAAACATGGCAAAGGTAGCGTTGCCAATGATGTTACAGATGAGATGGTCAGACTAAACT
GGCTGACGGAATTTATGCCTCTTCCGACCATCAAGCATTTTATCCGTACTCCTGATGATGCATGGTTACT
CACCACTGCGATCCCCGGAAAAACAGCATTCCAGGTATTAGAAGAATATCCTGATTCAGGTGAAAATATT
GTTGATGCGCTGGCAGTGTTCCTGCGCCGGTTGCATTCGATTCCTGTTTGTAATTGTCCTTTTAACAGCG
ATCGCGTATTTCGTCTCGCTCAGGCGCAATCACGAATGAATAACGGTTTGGTTGATGCGAGTGATTTTGA
TGACGAGCGTAATGGCTGGCCTGTTGAACAAGTCTGGAAAGAAATGCATAAACTTTTGCCATTCTCACCG
GATTCAGTCGTCACTCATGGTGATTTCTCACTTGATAACCTTATTTTTGACGAGGGGAAATTAATAGGTT
GTATTGATGTTGGACGAGTCGGAATCGCAGACCGATACCAGGATCTTGCCATCCTATGGAACTGCCTCGG
TGAGTTTTCTCCTTCATTACAGAAACGGCTTTTTCAAAAATATGGTATTGATAATCCTGATATGAATAAA
TTGCAGTTTCATTTGATGCTCGATGAGTTTTTCTAATCAGAATTGGTTAATTGGTTGTAACACTGGCAGA
GCATTACGCTGACTTGACGGGACGGCGCAAGCTCATGACCAAAATCCCTTAACGTGAGTTACGCGTCGTT
CCACTGAGCGTCAGACCCCGTAGAAAAGATCAAAGGATCTTCTTGAGATCCTTTTTTTCTGCGCGTAATC
TGCTGCTTGCAAACAAAAAAACCACCGCTACCAGCGGTGGTTTGTTTGCCGGATCAAGAGCTACCAACTC
TTTTTCCGAAGGTAACTGGCTTCAGCAGAGCGCAGATACCAAATACTGTTCTTCTAGTGTAGCCGTAGTT
AGGCCACCACTTCAAGAACTCTGTAGCACCGCCTACATACCTCGCTCTGCTAATCCTGTTACCAGTGGCT
GCTGCCAGTGGCGATAAGTCGTGTCTTACCGGGTTGGACTCAAGACGATAGTTACCGGATAAGGCGCAGC
GGTCGGGCTGAACGGGGGGTTCGTGCACACAGCCCAGCTTGGAGCGAACGACCTACACCGAACTGAGATA
CCTACAGCGTGAGCTATGAGAAAGCGCCACGCTTCCCGAAGGGAGAAAGGCGGACAGGTATCCGGTAAGC
GGCAGGGTCGGAACAGGAGAGCGCACGAGGGAGCTTCCAGGGGGAAACGCCTGGTATCTTTATAGTCCTG
TCGGGTTTCGCCACCTCTGACTTGAGCGTCGATTTTTGTGATGCTCGTCAGGGGGGCGGAGCCTATGGAA
AAACGCCAGCAACGCGGCCTTTTTACGGTTCCTGGCCTTTTGCTGGCCTTTTGCTCACATGTT
Features (pLannotate 1.2.2; 10 found; start..end, strand, type, name):
    121..213     +  CDS            lacI (fragment): lac repressor; lacI; The lac repressor binds to the lac operator to inhibit transcription in E. coli. This inhibition can be relieved by adding lactose or isopropyl-β-D-thiogalactopyranoside (IPTG).
    268..295     -  terminator     rrnB T2 terminator: transcription terminator T2 from the E. coli rrnB gene
    427..470     +  terminator     rrnB T1 terminator: Escherichia coli rrnB; transcription terminator T1 from the E. coli rrnB gene
    517..553     -  CDS            lacZα (fragment): LacZα fragment of β-galactosidase; lacZ fragment
    569..668     +  protein_bind   attL1: mutant version of attL; recombination site for the Gateway® LR reaction LR Clonase™
    665..2584    +  CDS            SLCO1B3 (fragment): SO1B3_HUMAN - Also known as LST2, OATP1B3, OATP8, SLC21A8. Experimental evidence at protein level: Swiss-Prot protein existence level 1. Mediates the Na(+)-independent uptake of organic anions such as 17-beta-glucuronosyl estradiol, taurocholate, triiodothyronine (T3), leukotriene C4, dehydroepiandrosterone sulfate (DHEAS), methotrexate and sulfobromophthalein (BSP). Involved in the clearance of bile acids and organic anions from the liver. From Homo sapiens (Human).
   2598..2697    -  protein_bind   attL2: mutant version of attL; recombination site for the Gateway® LR reaction LR Clonase™
   2715..2733    -  promoter       T7 promoter: promoter for bacteriophage T7 RNA polymerase
   2867..3676    +  CDS            KanR: aminoglycoside phosphotransferase; aph(3')-Ia; confers resistance to kanamycin in bacteria or G418 (Geneticin®) in eukaryotes
   3823..4411    +  rep_origin     ori: high-copy-number ColE1/pMB1/pBR322/pUC origin of replication
