[The description below was written by a language model from this plasmid's Addgene catalogue record and pLannotate feature annotations shown in this document.]
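Description:
pDONR221-SLCO1B7_STOP is a Gateway entry clone built on the pDONR221 backbone, carrying a codon-optimized open reading frame for human SLCO1B7 (also known as LST3 or SLC21A21), a member of the solute carrier organic anion transporter family. The plasmid is about 4.5 kb, replicates in E. coli from a high-copy ColE1/pUC-type origin, and is selected with kanamycin through an aph(3')-Ia resistance gene. Although the catalogue lists it under mammalian expression, the annotated features show no mammalian promoter or polyadenylation signal, so it serves as a shuttle for the ORF rather than as an expression vector in its own right.

The roughly 1.9 kb insert sits between attL1 and attL2 sites, which allow an LR Clonase reaction to move the ORF directionally into any attR-containing destination vector of the user's choice. The rrnB T1 and T2 terminators lie upstream of attL1 and insulate the insert from read-through transcription from the backbone. A T7 promoter lies beyond attL2, pointing toward the 3′ end of the ORF, and short lacZα and lacI fragments are backbone remnants. This version retains a stop codon at the end of the ORF, so it suits expression of the native or N-terminally tagged protein and not C-terminal fusions, for which a companion clone without the stop codon exists.

The automated annotation labels the coding sequence as a fragment of SLCO1B3 (OATP1B3). This most likely reflects protein-level similarity between these related family members, not a different insert, since the annotated length matches the stated SLCO1B7 insert size. Both sequence records show the same features in opposite orientations. The clone belongs to a consortium collection of SLC transporter ORFs for functional and drug-discovery studies.
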