Addgene plasmid #161378: pDONR221-SLCO1B7_STOP
Purpose: Gateway entry clone with codon-optimized ORF sequence for subcloning into custom expression vectors. Contains a STOP codon at the end of the codon-optimized ORF sequence.
Depositing lab: RESOLUTE Consortium & Giulio Superti-Furga. Depositing organization: CeMM Research Center for Molecular Medicine. Publication: The RESOLUTE consortium: unlocking SLC transporters for drug discovery. Superti-Furga G, Lackner D, Wiedmer T, Ingles-Prieto A, Barbosa B, Girardi E, Goldmann U, Gurtl B, Klavins K, Klimek C, Lindinger S, Lineiro-Retes E, Muller AC, Onstein S, Redinger G, Reil D, Sedlyarov V, Wolf G, Crawford M, Everley R, ... Steppan CM. Nat Rev Drug Discov. 2020 Jul;19(7):429-430. doi: 10.1038/d41573-020-00056-6. PubMed 32265506.
Backbone
  Vector backbone: pDONR221
  Backbone manufacturer: ThermoFisher Scientific
  Backbone size w/o insert (bp): 2550
  Vector type: Mammalian Expression
Growth in bacteria
  Bacterial resistance: Kanamycin, 50 μg/mL
  Growth temperature: 37°C
  Growth strain: NEB Stable
  Copy number: High Copy
Gene/Insert
  Gene/Insert name: SLCO1B7 (alt name: LST3, SLC21A21)
  Species: H. sapiens (human)
  Insert size (bp): 1923
  Entrez Gene: SLCO1B7 (a.k.a. LST-3, LST-3TM12, LST3, SLC21A21)
  Cloning method: Gateway Cloning
  Sequencing primers: 5′ M13-fwd; 3′ M13-rev
Terms and licenses: Academic/Nonprofit Terms; Industry Terms
Depositor comments: This plasmid contains a STOP codon at the end of the codon-optimized ORF. For the version of this plasmid that does not contain a STOP codon, please see Addgene plasmid 132212 For more information on the full Resolute plasmid collection, please see www.addgene.org/depositor-collections/re-solute/. Please provide your feedback on this plasmid to the RESOLUTE consortium by filling out their RESOLUTE repository feedback form: https://forms.office.com/Pages/ResponsePage.aspx?id=0e05yklzmkS7rjFGQL4N7z4feCLQvEJAmVcOCM_u885UN1JJRko0Ukg4TVQwNTZLOUxPQVJWT1NHUCQlQCN0PWcu
How to cite: pDONR221-SLCO1B7_STOP was a gift from RESOLUTE Consortium & Giulio Superti-Furga (Addgene plasmid # 161378 ; http://n2t.net/addgene:161378 ; RRID:Addgene_161378)
