>Addgene plasmid #161378 | pDONR221-SLCO1B7_STOP | depositor partial sequence | sequence record 312691 | Codon-optimized ORF of SLCO1B7
ATGAAGATCTCCACCACACAGATCGAGCGGAGATTCGAGATCAGCTCCTCTCTGGTGGGCCTGATCGACG
GCTCTTTTGAGATCGGCAACCTGTTTGTGATCGTGTTCGTGTCTTACTTTGGCAGCAAGCTGCACAGGCC
AAAGCTGATCGGCATCGGCTGCTTCCTGATGGGAACCGGAAGCATCCTGATGGCACTGCCCCACTTCTTT
ATGGGCTACTATCGCTATAGCAAGGAGACCAACATCGATCCTTCCGAGAATAGCACATCCAACCTGCCAA
ATTGCCTGATCAACCAGATGCTGAGCCTGAATAGGACCCCATCCGAGATCATCGAGAGGGGATGCGTGAA
GGAGTCTGGCAGCCACATGTGGATCTACGTGTTCATGGGCAACATGCTGAGAGGCATCGGCGAGACACCC
ATCGTGCCTCTGGGCATCAGCTACATCGACGATTTTGCCAAGGAGGGCCACAGCTCCCTGTATCTGGGCA
CCGTGAATGTGATGGGCATGACAGGCCTGGTGTTTGCCTTCATGCTGGGCTCCCTGTTCGCCAAGATGTA
CGTGGACATCGGCTATGTGGATCTGTCTACCATCCGGATCACACCCAAGGACAGCAGATGGGTGGGAGCA
TGGTGGCTGGGCTTTCTGGTGTCCGGCATCGTGTCTATCATCTCTAGCATCCCTTTCTTTTTCCTGCCAC
TGAACCCCAATAAGCCTCAGAAGGAGCGGAAGGTGAGCCTGTTCCTGCACGTGCTGAAGACCAACGATAA
GAGAAATCAGATCGCCAACCTGACAAATAGGCGCAAGTACATCACCAAGAACGTGACAGGCTTTTTCCAG
TCCCTGAAGTCTATCCTGACCAATCCCCTGTATGTGATCTTTGTGATCTTCACACTGCTGCACATGTCCT
CTTACATCGCCTCCCTGACCTATATCATCAAGATGGTGGAGCAGCAGTACGGCTGGTCCGCCTCTAAGAC
AAACTTCCTGCTGGGCGTGCTGGCCCTGCCTGCAGTGGCAATCGGAATGTTCTCCGGAGGATATATCATC
AAGAAGTTTAAGCTGTCTCTGGTGGGCCTGGCCAAGCTGGCCTTTTGCTCCGCCACCGTGCACCTGCTGT
CTCAGGTGCTGTACTTTTTCCTGATCTGTGAGAGCAAGTCCGTGGCCGGCCTGACCCTGACATACGACGG
CAATAGCCCAGTGCGGTCCCACGTGGATGTGCCACTGTCTTATTGCAACAGCGAGTGCAATTGTGACGAG
TCTCAGTGGGAGCCCGTGTGCGGCAACAATGGCATCACCTACCTGAGCCCTTGCCTGGCCGGCTGTAAGA
GCTCCTCTGGCAACAAGGAGCCAATCGTGTTCTACAATTGCAGCTGCGTGGAAGTGATCGGCCTGCAGAA
CAAGAATTATTCCGCCCACCTGGGAGAGTGCCCAAGGGACGATGCATGTACCCGCAAGAGCTACGTGTAT
TTCGTGATCCAGGTGCTGGACGCCTTTCTGTGCGCCGTGGGCCTGACATCTTACAGCGTGCTGGTCATCC
GGATCGTGCAGCCTGAGCTGAAGGCCCTGGCCATCGGCTTCCACTCCATGATCATGAGATCTCTGGGCGG
CATCCTGGTGCCAATCTATTTTGGCGCCCTGATCGATACCACATGTATGAAGTGGAGCACCAACTCCTGC
GGAGCAAGGGGAGCCTGTAGAATCTACAATAGCACATATCTGGGCCGGGCCTTTTTCGGCCTGAAGGTGG
CCCTGATCTTTCCTGTGCTGGTGCTGCTGACCGTGTTTATCTTCGTGGTGAGGAAGAAGTCCCACGGCAA
GGATACAAAGGTGCTGGAGAACGAGCGCCAGGTCATGGACGAGGCCAACCTGGAGTTCCTGAATGATTCT
GAGCACTTTGTGCCAAGCGCCGAGGAGCAGTAA
